Addgene plasmid #81921: pDONR223_IDH1_WT
Purpose: Gateway Donor vector containing IDH1 , part of the Target Accelerator Plasmid Collection.
Depositing lab: Jesse Boehm & William Hahn & David Root. Depositing organization: Broad Institute. Publication: Systematic Functional Interrogation of Rare Cancer Variants Identifies Oncogenic Alleles. Kim E, Ilic N, Shrestha Y, Zou L, Kamburov A, Zhu C, Yang X, Lubonja R, Tran N, Nguyen C, Lawrence MS, Piccioni F, Bagul M, Doench JG, Chouinard CR, Wu X, Hogstrom L, Natoli T, Tamayo P, Horn H, Corsello SM, Lage K, Root DE, Subramanian A, Golub TR, Getz G, Boehm JS, Hahn WC. Cancer Discov. 2016 Jul;6(7):714-26. doi: 10.1158/2159-8290.CD-16-0160. Epub 2016 May 4. PubMed 27147599.
Backbone
  Vector backbone: pDONR223
  Backbone manufacturer: Invitrogen
  Backbone size w/o insert (bp): 2790
  Vector type: Gateway Entry vector
Growth in bacteria
  Bacterial resistance: Spectinomycin, 50 μg/mL
  Growth temperature: 37°C
  Growth strain: DH5alpha
  Copy number: High Copy
Gene/Insert
  Gene/Insert name: IDH1 (alt name: NM_005896.3)
  Species: H. sapiens (human)
  Mutation: WT
  Entrez Gene: IDH1 (a.k.a. HEL-216, HEL-S-26, IDCD, IDH, IDP, IDPC, PICD)
  Promoter: None
  Cloning method: Gateway Cloning
  Sequencing primers: 5′ M13pUC-fwd; 3′ M13-Rev
Terms and licenses: Academic/Nonprofit Terms; Industry Terms: Not Available to Industry
Depositor comments: Closed state: stop codon immediately follows insert
How to cite: pDONR223_IDH1_WT was a gift from Jesse Boehm & William Hahn & David Root (Addgene plasmid # 81921 ; http://n2t.net/addgene:81921 ; RRID:Addgene_81921)
