[The description below was written by a language model from this plasmid's Addgene catalogue record and pLannotate feature annotations shown in this document.]
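Description:
pDONR223_IDH1_WT is a Gateway entry clone built in the pDONR223 backbone, carrying the wild-type human IDH1 open reading frame (isocitrate dehydrogenase 1, the cytosolic NADP-dependent enzyme). It belongs to the Target Accelerator Plasmid Collection, a resource assembled for systematic functional testing of cancer-associated alleles, where the wild-type clone serves as the reference for variant forms of the gene. The plasmid is about 4 kb and is propagated in E. coli from a high-copy ColE1/pUC-type origin. Selection is with spectinomycin, conferred by the aadA aminoglycoside adenylyltransferase gene (SmR). A fragment of the class 1 integron Pc promoter and a remnant of a gentamicin resistance gene lie just upstream of that marker.

The IDH1 coding sequence is flanked on both sides by attL recombination sites. The automated annotation labels both as attL3, so the record does not resolve the exact site variants. These sites allow the ORF to be moved by an LR Clonase reaction into any compatible Gateway destination vector. The entry clone has no promoter driving the insert, so it is a shuttle and archival construct rather than an expression plasmid. A T7 promoter lies just outside one att site and points back toward the insert on the antisense strand. The clone is in the "closed" configuration, with a stop codon immediately after the ORF. Destination vectors can therefore add N-terminal tags, but C-terminal fusions will not be read through. The rrnB T1 and T2 terminators upstream of the cassette insulate it from read-through transcription, and the short lacI and lacZα fragments are backbone remnants with no function. M13 forward and reverse primer sites flank the cassette for sequence verification.
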