Features (pLannotate 1.2.2; 12 found; start..end, strand, type, name):
    121..213     +  CDS            lacI (fragment): lac repressor; lacI; The lac repressor binds to the lac operator to inhibit transcription in E. coli. This inhibition can be relieved by adding lactose or isopropyl-β-D-thiogalactopyranoside (IPTG).
    268..295     -  terminator     rrnB T2 terminator: transcription terminator T2 from the E. coli rrnB gene
    427..470     +  terminator     rrnB T1 terminator: Escherichia coli rrnB; transcription terminator T1 from the E. coli rrnB gene
    517..553     -  CDS            lacZα (fragment): LacZα fragment of β-galactosidase; lacZ fragment
    570..665     +  protein_bind   attL3: mutant version of attL; recombination site for the Gateway® LR reaction LR Clonase™
    671..1912    +  CDS            IDH1: IDHC_HUMAN - Also known as PICD. Experimental evidence at protein level: Swiss-Prot protein existence level 1. From Homo sapiens (Human).
   1920..2015    -  protein_bind   attL3: mutant version of attL; recombination site for the Gateway® LR reaction LR Clonase™
   2034..2052    -  promoter       T7 promoter: promoter for bacteriophage T7 RNA polymerase
   2242..2265    +  promoter       Pc promoter (fragment): intI1 (promoter lies within the coding sequence); class 1 integron promoter
   2441..2497    +  CDS            GmR (fragment): gentamycin acetyltransferase; aacC1; confers resistance to gentamycin
   2504..3295    +  CDS            SmR: aminoglycoside adenylyltransferase (Murphy, 1985); aadA; confers resistance to spectinomycin and streptomycin
   3388..3976    +  rep_origin     ori: high-copy-number ColE1/pMB1/pBR322/pUC origin of replication
>Addgene plasmid #81921 | pDONR223_IDH1_WT | addgene full sequence | sequence record 169336 | Addgene NGS Result
CTTTCCTGCGTTATCCCCTGATTCTGTGGATAACCGTATTACCGCCTTTGAGTGAGCTGATACCGCTCGC
CGCAGCCGAACGACCGAGCGCAGCGAGTCAGTGAGCGAGGAAGCGGAAGAGCGCCCAATACGCAAACCGC
CTCTCCCCGCGCGTTGGCCGATTCATTAATGCAGCTGGCACGACAGGTTTCCCGACTGGAAAGCGGGCAG
TGAGCGCAACGCAATTAATACGCGTACCGCTAGCCAGGAAGAGTTTGTAGAAACGCAAAAAGGCCATCCG
TCAGGATGGCCTTCTGCTTAGTTTGATGCCTGGCAGTTTATGGCGGGCGTCCTGCCCGCCACCCTCCGGG
CCGTTGCTTCACAACGTTCAAATCCGCTCCCGGCGGATTTGTCCTACTCAGGAGAGCGTTCACCGACAAA
CAACAGATAAAACGAAAGGCCCAGTCTTCCGACTGAGCCTTTCGTTTTATTTGATGCCTGGCAGTTCCCT
ACTCTCGCGTTAACGCTAGCATGGATGTTTTCCCAGTCACGACGTTGTAAAACGACGGCCAGTCTTAAGC
TCGGGCCCCAAATAATGATTTTATTTTGACTGATAGTGACCTGTTCGTTGCAACAAATTGATGAGCAATG
CTTTTTTATAATGCCAACTTTGTACAAAAAAGTTGGCACCATGTCCAAAAAAATCAGTGGCGGTTCTGTG
GTAGAGATGCAAGGAGATGAAATGACACGAATCATTTGGGAATTGATTAAAGAGAAACTCATTTTTCCCT
ACGTGGAATTGGATCTACATAGCTATGATTTAGGCATAGAGAATCGTGATGCCACCAACGACCAAGTCAC
CAAGGATGCTGCAGAAGCTATAAAGAAGCATAATGTTGGCGTCAAATGTGCCACTATCACTCCTGATGAG
AAGAGGGTTGAGGAGTTCAAGTTGAAACAAATGTGGAAATCACCAAATGGCACCATACGAAATATTCTGG
GTGGCACGGTCTTCAGAGAAGCCATTATCTGCAAAAATATCCCCCGGCTTGTGAGTGGATGGGTAAAACC
TATCATCATAGGTCGTCATGCTTATGGGGATCAATACAGAGCAACTGATTTTGTTGTTCCTGGGCCTGGA
AAAGTAGAGATAACCTACACACCAAGTGACGGAACCCAAAAGGTGACATACCTGGTACATAACTTTGAAG
AAGGTGGTGGTGTTGCCATGGGGATGTATAATCAAGATAAGTCAATTGAAGATTTTGCACACAGTTCCTT
CCAAATGGCTCTGTCTAAGGGTTGGCCTTTGTATCTGAGCACCAAAAACACTATTCTGAAGAAATATGAT
GGGCGTTTTAAAGACATCTTTCAGGAGATATATGACAAGCAGTACAAGTCCCAGTTTGAAGCTCAAAAGA
TCTGGTATGAGCATAGGCTCATCGACGACATGGTGGCCCAAGCTATGAAATCAGAGGGAGGCTTCATCTG
GGCCTGTAAAAACTATGATGGTGACGTGCAGTCGGACTCTGTGGCCCAAGGGTATGGCTCTCTCGGCATG
ATGACCAGCGTGCTGGTTTGTCCAGATGGCAAGACAGTAGAAGCAGAGGCTGCCCACGGGACTGTAACCC
GTCACTACCGCATGTACCAGAAAGGACAGGAGACGTCCACCAATCCCATTGCTTCCATTTTTGCCTGGAC
CAGAGGGTTAGCCCACAGAGCAAAGCTTGATAACAATAAAGAGCTTGCCTTCTTTGCAAATGCTTTGGAA
GAAGTCTCTATTGAGACAATTGAGGCTGGCTTCATGACCAAGGACTTGGCTGCTTGCATTAAAGGTTTAC
CCAATGTGCAACGTTCTGACTACTTGAATACATTTGAGTTCATGGATAAACTTGGAGAAAACTTGAAGAT
CAAACTAGCTCAGGCCAAACTTTAATTGCCAACTTTCTTGTACAAAGTTGGCATTATAAGAAAGCATTGC
TTATCAATTTGTTGCAACGAACAGGTCACTATCAGTCAAAATAAAATCATTATTTGCCATCCAGCTGATA
TCCCCTATAGTGAGTCGTATTACATGGTCATAGCTGTTTCCTGGCAGCTCTGGCCCGTGTCTCAAAATCT
CTGATGTTACATTGCACAAGATAAAAATATATCATCATGCCTCCTCTAGACCAGCCAGGACAGAAATGCC
TCGACTTCGCTGCTACCCAAGGTTGCCGGGTGACGCACACCGTGGAAACGGATGAAGGCACGAACCCAGT
GGACATAAGCCTGTTCGGTTCGTAAGCTGTAATGCAAGTAGCGTATGCGCTCACGCAACTGGTCCAGAAC
CTTGACCGAACGCAGCGGTGGTAACGGCGCAGTGGCGGTTTTCATGGCTTGTTATGACTGTTTTTTTGGG
GTACAGTCTATGCCTCGGGCATCCAAGCAGCAAGCGCGTTACGCCGTGGGTCGATGTTTGATGTTATGGA
GCAGCAACGATGTTACGCAGCAGGGCAGTCGCCCTAAAACAAAGTTAAACATTATGAGGGAAGCGGTGAT
CGCCGAAGTATCGACTCAACTATCAGAGGTAGTTGGCGTCATCGAGCGCCATCTCGAACCGACGTTGCTG
GCCGTACATTTGTACGGCTCCGCAGTGGATGGCGGCCTGAAGCCACACAGTGATATTGATTTGCTGGTTA
CGGTGACCGTAAGGCTTGATGAAACAACGCGGCGAGCTTTGATCAACGACCTTTTGGAAACTTCGGCTTC
CCCTGGAGAGAGCGAGATTCTCCGCGCTGTAGAAGTCACCATTGTTGTGCACGACGACATCATTCCGTGG
CGTTATCCAGCTAAGCGCGAACTGCAATTTGGAGAATGGCAGCGCAATGACATTCTTGCAGGTATCTTCG
AGCCAGCCACGATCGACATTGATCTGGCTATCTTGCTGACAAAAGCAAGAGAACATAGCGTTGCCTTGGT
AGGTCCAGCGGCGGAGGAACTCTTTGATCCGGTTCCTGAACAGGATCTATTTGAGGCGCTAAATGAAACC
TTAACGCTATGGAACTCGCCGCCCGACTGGGCTGGCGATGAGCGAAATGTAGTGCTTACGTTGTCCCGCA
TTTGGTACAGCGCAGTAACCGGCAAAATCGCGCCGAAGGATGTCGCTGCCGACTGGGCAATGGAGCGCCT
GCCGGCCCAGTATCAGCCCGTCATACTTGAAGCTAGACAGGCTTATCTTGGACAAGAAGAAGATCGCTTG
GCCTCGCGCGCAGATCAGTTGGAAGAATTTGTCCACTACGTGAAAGGCGAGATCACCAAGGTAGTCGGCA
AATAACCCTCGAGCCACCCATGACCAAAATCCCTTAACGTGAGTTACGCGTCGTTCCACTGAGCGTCAGA
CCCCGTAGAAAAGATCAAAGGATCTTCTTGAGATCCTTTTTTTCTGCGCGTAATCTGCTGCTTGCAAACA
AAAAAACCACCGCTACCAGCGGTGGTTTGTTTGCCGGATCAAGAGCTACCAACTCTTTTTCCGAAGGTAA
CTGGCTTCAGCAGAGCGCAGATACCAAATACTGTTCTTCTAGTGTAGCCGTAGTTAGGCCACCACTTCAA
GAACTCTGTAGCACCGCCTACATACCTCGCTCTGCTAATCCTGTTACCAGTGGCTGCTGCCAGTGGCGAT
AAGTCGTGTCTTACCGGGTTGGACTCAAGACGATAGTTACCGGATAAGGCGCAGCGGTCGGGCTGAACGG
GGGGTTCGTGCACACAGCCCAGCTTGGAGCGAACGACCTACACCGAACTGAGATACCTACAGCGTGAGCT
ATGAGAAAGCGCCACGCTTCCCGAAGGGAGAAAGGCGGACAGGTATCCGGTAAGCGGCAGGGTCGGAACA
GGAGAGCGCACGAGGGAGCTTCCAGGGGGAAACGCCTGGTATCTTTATAGTCCTGTCGGGTTTCGCCACC
TCTGACTTGAGCGTCGATTTTTGTGATGCTCGTCAGGGGGGCGGAGCCTATGGAAAAACGCCAGCAACGC
GGCCTTTTTACGGTTCCTGGCCTTTTGCTGGCCTTTTGCTCACATGTT
