>Addgene plasmid #81921 | pDONR223_IDH1_WT | depositor partial sequence | sequence record 155240 | Insert sequence
ATGTCCAAAAAAATCAGTGGCGGTTCTGTGGTAGAGATGCAAGGAGATGAAATGACACGAATCATTTGGG
AATTGATTAAAGAGAAACTCATTTTTCCCTACGTGGAATTGGATCTACATAGCTATGATTTAGGCATAGA
GAATCGTGATGCCACCAACGACCAAGTCACCAAGGATGCTGCAGAAGCTATAAAGAAGCATAATGTTGGC
GTCAAATGTGCCACTATCACTCCTGATGAGAAGAGGGTTGAGGAGTTCAAGTTGAAACAAATGTGGAAAT
CACCAAATGGCACCATACGAAATATTCTGGGTGGCACGGTCTTCAGAGAAGCCATTATCTGCAAAAATAT
CCCCCGGCTTGTGAGTGGATGGGTAAAACCTATCATCATAGGTCGTCATGCTTATGGGGATCAATACAGA
GCAACTGATTTTGTTGTTCCTGGGCCTGGAAAAGTAGAGATAACCTACACACCAAGTGACGGAACCCAAA
AGGTGACATACCTGGTACATAACTTTGAAGAAGGTGGTGGTGTTGCCATGGGGATGTATAATCAAGATAA
GTCAATTGAAGATTTTGCACACAGTTCCTTCCAAATGGCTCTGTCTAAGGGTTGGCCTTTGTATCTGAGC
ACCAAAAACACTATTCTGAAGAAATATGATGGGCGTTTTAAAGACATCTTTCAGGAGATATATGACAAGC
AGTACAAGTCCCAGTTTGAAGCTCAAAAGATCTGGTATGAGCATAGGCTCATCGACGACATGGTGGCCCA
AGCTATGAAATCAGAGGGAGGCTTCATCTGGGCCTGTAAAAACTATGATGGTGACGTGCAGTCGGACTCT
GTGGCCCAAGGGTATGGCTCTCTCGGCATGATGACCAGCGTGCTGGTTTGTCCAGATGGCAAGACAGTAG
AAGCAGAGGCTGCCCACGGGACTGTAACCCGTCACTACCGCATGTACCAGAAAGGACAGGAGACGTCCAC
CAATCCCATTGCTTCCATTTTTGCCTGGACCAGAGGGTTAGCCCACAGAGCAAAGCTTGATAACAATAAA
GAGCTTGCCTTCTTTGCAAATGCTTTGGAAGAAGTCTCTATTGAGACAATTGAGGCTGGCTTCATGACCA
AGGACTTGGCTGCTTGCATTAAAGGTTTACCCAATGTGCAACGTTCTGACTACTTGAATACATTTGAGTT
CATGGATAAACTTGGAGAAAACTTGAAGATCAAACTAGCTCAGGCCAAACTT
